Addgene plasmid #177120: plenti-ef1a-dCasRx-FTO-HA-T2A-BSD
Purpose: dCasRx mediated RNA tethering of FTO
Depositing lab: Wenbo Li. Depositing organization: University of Texas Health Science Center at Houston. Publication: Enhancer RNA m6A methylation facilitates transcriptional condensate formation and gene activation. Lee JH, Wang R, Xiong F, Krakowiak J, Liao Z, Nguyen PT, Moroz-Omori EV, Shao J, Zhu X, Bolt MJ, Wu H, Singh PK, Bi M, Shi CJ, Jamal N, Li G, Mistry R, Jung SY, Tsai KL, Ferreon JC, Stossi F, Caflisch A, Liu Z, Mancini MA, Li W. Mol Cell. 2021 Aug 19;81(16):3368-3385.e9. doi: 10.1016/j.molcel.2021.07.024. Epub 2021 Aug 9. PubMed 34375583.
Backbone
  Vector backbone: Addgene 61425
  Vector type: Lentiviral
  Selectable markers: Blasticidin
Growth in bacteria
  Bacterial resistance: Ampicillin, 100 μg/mL
  Growth temperature: 37°C
  Growth strain: NEB Stable
  Copy number: High Copy
Gene/Insert
  Gene/Insert name: dCasRx-FTO
  Species: H. sapiens (human); Ruminococcus flavefaciens
  Mutation: dCasRX contains R239A/H244A/R858A/H863A mutations in CasRX
  Promoter: Ef1a
  Tag / fusion protein: SV40 NLS (N terminal on insert); HA (C terminal on insert)
  Cloning method: Gibson Cloning
  Sequencing primers: 5′ n/a; 3′ n/a
Resource information
  A portion of this plasmid was derived from a plasmid made by: dCasRX is from Addgene #109050
Terms and licenses: Academic/Nonprofit Terms; Industry Terms: Not Available to Industry
How to cite: plenti-ef1a-dCasRx-FTO-HA-T2A-BSD was a gift from Wenbo Li (Addgene plasmid # 177120 ; http://n2t.net/addgene:177120 ; RRID:Addgene_177120)
