[The description below was written by a language model from this plasmid's Addgene catalogue record and pLannotate feature annotations shown in this document.]
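Description:
plenti-ef1a-dCasRx-FTO-HA-T2A-BSD is a 14.3 kb lentiviral transfer plasmid for stable expression in mammalian cells of a catalytically dead RNA-targeting Cas13d fused to the human RNA demethylase FTO. It is propagated in E. coli through a high-copy ColE1/pUC origin with ampicillin resistance. An f1 origin is also present, as is an SV40/EM7-driven bleomycin/Zeocin resistance cassette that lies outside the viral region. The lentiviral portion has a CMV enhancer/promoter placed ahead of a truncated HIV-1 5' LTR, which drives genomic RNA production in packaging cells. This is followed by the Ψ packaging signal with a gag fragment, the RRE for Rev-dependent export, the cPPT/CTS, a WPRE downstream of the payload, and a 3' LTR followed by a bGH polyadenylation signal.

The payload is a single open reading frame driven by the EF-1α promoter. It encodes Ruminococcus flavefaciens CasRx (RfxCas13d) carrying the R239A/H244A/R858A/H863A substitutions, which abolish RNA cleavage while leaving guide-directed RNA binding intact. An SV40 NLS is recorded at the N terminus, and dCasRx is joined to human FTO with a C-terminal HA epitope for detection. According to the construct name, a T2A self-cleaving peptide then links the fusion to blasticidin S deaminase, although the T2A itself is not annotated in the feature table. This arrangement lets transduced cells be selected with blasticidin while the fusion and the marker are produced as separate proteins from one transcript. No guide RNA cassette is annotated, so the guide would have to be supplied separately. The stated purpose is dCasRx-mediated tethering of FTO to chosen RNAs, and the associated work concerns m6A methylation of enhancer RNAs, consistent with site-directed removal of m6A from target transcripts.
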