Features (pLannotate 1.2.2; 36 found; start..end, strand, type, name):
     31..83      -  misc_feature   bom (fragment): basis of mobility region from pBR322
    238..617     +  enhancer       CMV enhancer: human cytomegalovirus immediate early enhancer
    618..817     +  promoter       CMV promoter: human cytomegalovirus (CMV) immediate early promoter
    835..1015    +  LTR            5' LTR (truncated): truncated 5' long terminal repeat (LTR) from HIV-1
   1062..1187    +  misc_feature   HIV-1 Ψ: packaging signal of human immunodeficiency virus type 1
   1171..1534    +  CDS            HIV-1 gag (fragment): gag protein from human immunodeficiency virus 1; gag
   1680..1913    +  misc_feature   RRE: The Rev response element (RRE) of HIV-1 allows for Rev-dependent mRNA export from the nucleus to the cytoplasm.
   2290..2390    +  CDS            Rev (fragment): human immunodeficiency virus 1 (HIV-1) Rev protein; rev; enhances nuclear export of unspliced and incompletely spliced viral mRNAs
   2440..2557    +  misc_feature   cPPT/CTS: central polypurine tract and central termination sequence of HIV-1
   2614..2680    +  CDS            small t antigen (fragment): SV40 (simian virus 40) small t antigen
   2687..3865    +  promoter       EF-1α promoter: strong constitutive promoter for human elongation factor EF-1α
   3914..6808    +  CDS            RfxCas13d: RNA-targeting Type VI CRISPR protein from Ruminococcus flavefaciens strain XPD3002 (Konermann et al., 2018)
   6908..8419    +  CDS            FTO (sequence withheld): FTO_HUMAN - Also known as KIAA1752 From Homo sapiens (Human).
   8424..8448    +  CDS            3xHA (fragment): three tandem HA epitope tags
   8522..8920    +  CDS            BSD: blasticidin S deaminase; Aspergillus terreus BSD; confers resistance to blasticidin
   8921..8942    +  misc_feature   MCS (fragment): pBluescript multiple cloning site
   8945..9533    +  misc_feature   WPRE: woodchuck hepatitis virus posttranscriptional regulatory element
   9518..9670    +  CDS            nef (fragment): NEF_HV1LA - Experimental evidence at protein level: Swiss-Prot protein existence level 1. Extracellular Nef protein targets CD4(+) T-lymphocytes for apoptosis by interacting with CXCR4 surface receptors. From Human immunodeficiency virus type 1 group M subtype B (isolate Lai) (HIV-1).
   9682..9744    +  CDS            nef (fragment): NEF_HV1Z2 - Experimental evidence at protein level: Swiss-Prot protein existence level 1. Extracellular Nef protein targets CD4(+) T-lymphocytes for apoptosis by interacting with CXCR4 surface receptors. From Human immunodeficiency virus type 1 group M subtype D (isolate Z2/CDC-Z34) (HIV-1).
   9746..10058   +  LTR            5' LTR (fragment): 5' long terminal repeat (LTR) from HIV-1
  10066..10246   +  LTR            5' LTR (truncated): truncated 5' long terminal repeat (LTR) from HIV-1
  10278..10502   +  polyA_signal   bGH poly(A) signal: bovine growth hormone polyadenylation signal
  10506..10527   +  promoter       SV40 promoter (fragment): SV40 enhancer and early promoter
  10548..10976   +  rep_origin     f1 ori (sequence partly withheld): f1 bacteriophage origin of replication; arrow indicates direction of (+) strand synthesis
  10990..11319   +  promoter       SV40 promoter: SV40 enhancer and early promoter
  11367..11414   +  promoter       EM7 promoter: synthetic bacterial promoter&nbsp
  11433..11807   +  CDS            BleoR: antibiotic-binding protein; Sh ble from Streptoalloteichus hindustanus; confers resistance to bleomycin, phleomycin, and Zeocin™
  11817..11942   +  CDS            ble (fragment): BLE_KLEPN - Experimental evidence at protein level: Swiss-Prot protein existence level 1. Binding protein with a strong affinity to the bleomycin family of antibiotics. Binds to CL990; an antimitotic-antibiotic compound. From Klebsiella pneumoniae.
  11937..12058   +  polyA_signal   SV40 poly(A) signal: SV40 polyadenylation signal
  12129..12151   -  protein_bind   lac operator (fragment): The lac repressor binds to the lac operator to inhibit transcription in E. coli. This inhibition can be relieved by adding lactose or isopropyl-β-D-thiogalactopyranoside (IPTG). lac repressor encoded by lacI
  12155..12185   -  promoter       lac promoter: promoter for the E. coli lac operon
  12200..12221   -  protein_bind   CAP binding site: CAP binding activates transcription in the presence of cAMP. E. coli catabolite activator protein
  12234..12326   -  CDS            lacI (fragment): lac repressor; lacI; The lac repressor binds to the lac operator to inhibit transcription in E. coli. This inhibition can be relieved by adding lactose or isopropyl-β-D-thiogalactopyranoside (IPTG).
  12509..13097   -  rep_origin     ori: high-copy-number ColE1/pMB1/pBR322/pUC origin of replication
  13268..14128   -  CDS            AmpR: β-lactamase; bla; confers resistance to ampicillin, carbenicillin, and related antibiotics
  14129..14233   -  promoter       AmpR promoter: bla
>Addgene plasmid #177120 | plenti-ef1a-dCasRx-FTO-HA-T2A-BSD | addgene full sequence | sequence record 348714 | Addgene NGS Result
GTCGACGGATCGGGAGATCTCCCGATCCCCTATGGTGCACTCTCAGTACAATCTGCTCTGATGCCGCATA
GTTAAGCCAGTATCTGCTCCCTGCTTGTGTGTTGGAGGTCGCTGAGTAGTGCGCGAGCAAAATTTAAGCT
ACAACAAGGCAAGGCTTGACCGACAATTGCATGAAGAATCTGCTTAGGGTTAGGCGTTTTGCGCTGCTTC
GCGATGTACGGGCCAGATATACGCGTTGACATTGATTATTGACTAGTTATTAATAGTAATCAATTACGGG
GTCATTAGTTCATAGCCCATATATGGAGTTCCGCGTTACATAACTTACGGTAAATGGCCCGCCTGGCTGA
CCGCCCAACGACCCCCGCCCATTGACGTCAATAATGACGTATGTTCCCATAGTAACGCCAATAGGGACTT
TCCATTGACGTCAATGGGTGGAGTATTTACGGTAAACTGCCCACTTGGCAGTACATCAAGTGTATCATAT
GCCAAGTACGCCCCCTATTGACGTCAATGACGGTAAATGGCCCGCCTGGCATTATGCCCAGTACATGACC
TTATGGGACTTTCCTACTTGGCAGTACATCTACGTATTAGTCATCGCTATTACCATGGTGATGCGGTTTT
GGCAGTACATCAATGGGCGTGGATAGCGGTTTGACTCACGGGGATTTCCAAGTCTCCACCCCATTGACGT
CAATGGGAGTTTGTTTTGGCACCAAAATCAACGGGACTTTCCAAAATGTCGTAACAACTCCGCCCCATTG
ACGCAAATGGGCGGTAGGCGTGTACGGTGGGAGGTCTATATAAGCAGCGCGTTTTGCCTGTACTGGGTCT
CTCTGGTTAGACCAGATCTGAGCCTGGGAGCTCTCTGGCTAACTAGGGAACCCACTGCTTAAGCCTCAAT
AAAGCTTGCCTTGAGTGCTTCAAGTAGTGTGTGCCCGTCTGTTGTGTGACTCTGGTAACTAGAGATCCCT
CAGACCCTTTTAGTCAGTGTGGAAAATCTCTAGCAGTGGCGCCCGAACAGGGACTTGAAAGCGAAAGGGA
AACCAGAGGAGCTCTCTCGACGCAGGACTCGGCTTGCTGAAGCGCGCACGGCAAGAGGCGAGGGGCGGCG
ACTGGTGAGTACGCCAAAAATTTTGACTAGCGGAGGCTAGAAGGAGAGAGATGGGTGCGAGAGCGTCAGT
ATTAAGCGGGGGAGAATTAGATCGCGATGGGAAAAAATTCGGTTAAGGCCAGGGGGAAAGAAAAAATATA
AATTAAAACATATAGTATGGGCAAGCAGGGAGCTAGAACGATTCGCAGTTAATCCTGGCCTGTTAGAAAC
ATCAGAAGGCTGTAGACAAATACTGGGACAGCTACAACCATCCCTTCAGACAGGATCAGAAGAACTTAGA
TCATTATATAATACAGTAGCAACCCTCTATTGTGTGCATCAAAGGATAGAGATAAAAGACACCAAGGAAG
CTTTAGACAAGATAGAGGAAGAGCAAAACAAAAGTAAGACCACCGCACAGCAAGCGGCCGCTGATCTTCA
GACCTGGAGGAGGAGATATGAGGGACAATTGGAGAAGTGAATTATATAAATATAAAGTAGTAAAAATTGA
ACCATTAGGAGTAGCACCCACCAAGGCAAAGAGAAGAGTGGTGCAGAGAGAAAAAAGAGCAGTGGGAATA
GGAGCTTTGTTCCTTGGGTTCTTGGGAGCAGCAGGAAGCACTATGGGCGCAGCGTCAATGACGCTGACGG
TACAGGCCAGACAATTATTGTCTGGTATAGTGCAGCAGCAGAACAATTTGCTGAGGGCTATTGAGGCGCA
ACAGCATCTGTTGCAACTCACAGTCTGGGGCATCAAGCAGCTCCAGGCAAGAATCCTGGCTGTGGAAAGA
TACCTAAAGGATCAACAGCTCCTGGGGATTTGGGGTTGCTCTGGAAAACTCATTTGCACCACTGCTGTGC
CTTGGAATGCTAGTTGGAGTAATAAATCTCTGGAACAGATTTGGAATCACACGACCTGGATGGAGTGGGA
CAGAGAAATTAACAATTACACAAGCTTAATACACTCCTTAATTGAAGAATCGCAAAACCAGCAAGAAAAG
AATGAACAAGAATTATTGGAATTAGATAAATGGGCAAGTTTGTGGAATTGGTTTAACATAACAAATTGGC
TGTGGTATATAAAATTATTCATAATGATAGTAGGAGGCTTGGTAGGTTTAAGAATAGTTTTTGCTGTACT
TTCTATAGTGAATAGAGTTAGGCAGGGATATTCACCATTATCGTTTCAGACCCACCTCCCAACCCCGAGG
GGACCCGACAGGCCCGAAGGAATAGAAGAAGAAGGTGGAGAGAGAGACAGAGACAGATCCATTCGATTAG
TGAACGGATCGGCACTGCGTGCGCCAATTCTGCAGACAAATGGCAGTATTCATCCACAATTTTAAAAGAA
AAGGGGGGATTGGGGGGTACAGTGCAGGGGAAAGAATAGTAGACATAATAGCAACAGACATACAAACTAA
AGAATTACAAAAACAAATTACAAAAATTCAAAATTTTCGGGTTTATTACAGGGACAGCAGAGATCCAGTT
TGGTTAATTAGCTAGCTGCAAAGATGGATAAAGTTTTAAACAGAGAGGAATCTTTGCAGCTAATGGACCT
TCTAGGTCTTGAAAGGAGTGGGAATTGGCTCCGGTGCCCGTCAGTGGGCAGAGCGCACATCGCCCACAGT
CCCCGAGAAGTTGGGGGGAGGGGTCGGCAATTGAACCGGTGCCTAGAGAAGGTGGCGCGGGGTAAACTGG
GAAAGTGATGTCGTGTACTGGCTCCGCCTTTTTCCCGAGGGTGGGGGAGAACCGTATATAAGTGCAGTAG
TCGCCGTGAACGTTCTTTTTCGCAACGGGTTTGCCGCCAGAACACAGGTAAGTGCCGTGTGTGGTTCCCG
CGGGCCTGGCCTCTTTACGGGTTATGGCCCTTGCGTGCCTTGAATTACTTCCACCTGGCTGCAGTACGTG
ATTCTTGATCCCGAGCTTCGGGTTGGAAGTGGGTGGGAGAGTTCGAGGCCTTGCGCTTAAGGAGCCCCTT
CGCCTCGTGCTTGAGTTGAGGCCTGGCCTGGGCGCTGGGGCCGCCGCGTGCGAATCTGGTGGCACCTTCG
CGCCTGTCTCGCTGCTTTCGATAAGTCTCTAGCCATTTAAAATTTTTGATGACCTGCTGCGACGCTTTTT
TTCTGGCAAGATAGTCTTGTAAATGCGGGCCAAGATCTGCACACTGGTATTTCGGTTTTTGGGGCCGCGG
GCGGCGACGGGGCCCGTGCGTCCCAGCGCACATGTTCGGCGAGGCGGGGCCTGCGAGCGCGGCCACCGAG
AATCGGACGGGGGTAGTCTCAAGCTGGCCGGCCTGCTCTGGTGCCTGGCCTCGCGCCGCCGTGTATCGCC
CCGCCCTGGGCGGCAAGGCTGGCCCGGTCGGCACCAGTTGCGTGAGCGGAAAGATGGCCGCTTCCCGGCC
CTGCTGCAGGGAGCTCAAAATGGAGGACGCGGCGCTCGGGAGAGCGGGCGGGTGAGTCACCCACACAAAG
GAAAAGGGCCTTTCCGTCCTCAGCCGTCGCTTCATGTGACTCCACGGAGTACCGGGCGCCGTCCAGGCAC
CTCGATTAGTTCTCGAGCTTTTGGAGTACGTCGTCTTTAGGTTGGGGGGAGGGGTTTTATGCGATGGAGT
TTCCCCACACTGAGTGGGTGGAGACTGAAGTTAGGCCAGCTTGGCACTTGATGTAATTCTCCTTGGAATT
TGCCCTTTTTGAGTTTGGATCTTGGTTCATTCTCAAGCCTCAGACAGTGGTTCAAAGTTTTTTTCTTCCA
TTTCAGGTGTCGTGACGTACGGCCACCATGAGCCCCAAGAAGAAGAGAAAGGTGGAGGCCAGCATCGAAA
AAAAAAAGTCCTTCGCCAAGGGCATGGGCGTGAAGTCCACACTCGTGTCCGGCTCCAAAGTGTACATGAC
AACCTTCGCCGAAGGCAGCGACGCCAGGCTGGAAAAGATCGTGGAGGGCGACAGCATCAGGAGCGTGAAT
GAGGGCGAGGCCTTCAGCGCTGAAATGGCCGATAAAAACGCCGGCTATAAGATCGGCAACGCCAAATTCA
GCCATCCTAAGGGCTACGCCGTGGTGGCTAACAACCCTCTGTATACAGGACCCGTCCAGCAGGATATGCT
CGGCCTGAAGGAAACTCTGGAAAAGAGGTACTTCGGCGAGAGCGCTGATGGCAATGACAATATTTGTATC
CAGGTGATCCATAACATCCTGGACATTGAAAAAATCCTCGCCGAATACATTACCAACGCCGCCTACGCCG
TCAACAATATCTCCGGCCTGGATAAGGACATTATTGGATTCGGCAAGTTCTCCACAGTGTATACCTACGA
CGAATTCAAAGACCCCGAGCACCATAGGGCCGCTTTCAACAATAACGATAAGCTCATCAACGCCATCAAG
GCCCAGTATGACGAGTTCGACAACTTCCTCGATAACCCCAGACTCGGCTATTTCGGCCAGGCCTTTTTCA
GCAAGGAGGGCAGAAATTACATCATCAATTACGGCAACGAATGCTATGACATTCTGGCCCTCCTGAGCGG
ACTGGCGCACTGGGTGGTCGCTAACAACGAAGAAGAGTCCAGGATCTCCAGGACCTGGCTCTACAACCTC
GATAAGAACCTCGACAACGAATACATCTCCACCCTCAACTACCTCTACGACAGGATCACCAATGAGCTGA
CCAACTCCTTCTCCAAGAACTCCGCCGCCAACGTGAACTATATTGCCGAAACTCTGGGAATCAACCCTGC
CGAATTCGCCGAACAATATTTCAGATTCAGCATTATGAAAGAGCAGAAAAACCTCGGATTCAATATCACC
AAGCTCAGGGAAGTGATGCTGGACAGGAAGGATATGTCCGAGATCAGGAAAAATCATAAGGTGTTCGACT
CCATCAGGACCAAGGTCTACACCATGATGGACTTTGTGATTTATAGGTATTACATCGAAGAGGATGCCAA
GGTGGCTGCCGCCAATAAGTCCCTCCCCGATAATGAGAAGTCCCTGAGCGAGAAGGATATCTTTGTGATT
AACCTGAGGGGCTCCTTCAACGACGACCAGAAGGATGCCCTCTACTACGATGAAGCTAATAGAATTTGGA
GAAAGCTCGAAAATATCATGCACAACATCAAGGAATTTAGGGGAAACAAGACAAGAGAGTATAAGAAGAA
GGACGCCCCTAGACTGCCCAGAATCCTGCCCGCTGGCCGTGATGTTTCCGCCTTCAGCAAACTCATGTAT
GCCCTGACCATGTTCCTGGATGGCAAGGAGATCAACGACCTCCTGACCACCCTGATTAATAAATTCGATA
ACATCCAGAGCTTCCTGAAGGTGATGCCTCTCATCGGAGTCAACGCTAAGTTCGTGGAGGAATACGCCTT
TTTCAAAGACTCCGCCAAGATCGCCGATGAGCTGAGGCTGATCAAGTCCTTCGCTAGAATGGGAGAACCT
ATTGCCGATGCCAGGAGGGCCATGTATATCGACGCCATCCGTATTTTAGGAACCAACCTGTCCTATGATG
AGCTCAAGGCCCTCGCCGACACCTTTTCCCTGGACGAGAACGGAAACAAGCTCAAGAAAGGCAAGCACGG
CATGAGAAATTTCATTATTAATAACGTGATCAGCAATAAAAGGTTCCACTACCTGATCAGATACGGTGAT
CCTGCCCACCTCCATGAGATCGCCAAAAACGAGGCCGTGGTGAAGTTCGTGCTCGGCAGGATCGCTGACA
TCCAGAAAAAACAGGGCCAGAACGGCAAGAACCAGATCGACAGGTACTACGAAACTTGTATCGGAAAGGA
TAAGGGCAAGAGCGTGAGCGAAAAGGTGGACGCTCTCACAAAGATCATCACCGGAATGAACTACGACCAA
TTCGACAAGAAAAGGAGCGTCATTGAGGACACCGGCAGGGAAAACGCCGAGAGGGAGAAGTTTAAAAAGA
TCATCAGCCTGTACCTCACCGTGATCTACCACATCCTCAAGAATATTGTCAATATCAACGCCAGGTACGT
CATCGGATTCCATTGCGTCGAGCGTGATGCTCAACTGTACAAGGAGAAAGGCTACGACATCAATCTCAAG
AAACTGGAAGAGAAGGGATTCAGCTCCGTCACCAAGCTCTGCGCTGGCATTGATGAAACTGCCCCCGATA
AGAGAAAGGACGTGGAAAAGGAGATGGCTGAAAGAGCCAAGGAGAGCATTGACAGCCTCGAGAGCGCCAA
CCCCAAGCTGTATGCCAATTACATCAAATACAGCGACGAGAAGAAAGCCGAGGAGTTCACCAGGCAGATT
AACAGGGAGAAGGCCAAAACCGCCCTGAACGCCTACCTGAGGAACACCAAGTGGAATGTGATCATCAGGG
AGGACCTCCTGAGAATTGACAACAAGACATGTACCCTGTTCGCAAACAAGGCCGTCGCCCTGGAAGTGGC
CAGGTATGTCCACGCCTATATCAACGACATTGCCGAGGTCAATTCCTACTTCCAACTGTACCATTACATC
ATGCAGAGAATTATCATGAATGAGAGGTACGAGAAAAGCAGCGGAAAGGTGTCCGAGTACTTCGACGCTG
TGAATGACGAGAAGAAGTACAACGATAGGCTCCTGAAACTGCTGTGTGTGCCTTTCGGCTACTGTATCCC
CAGGTTTAAGAACCTGAGCATCGAGGCCCTGTTCGATAGGAACGAGGCCGCCAAGTTCGACAAGGAGAAA
AAGAAGGTGTCCGGCAATAGCGCTGGAGGAGGTGGAAGCGGAGGAGGAGGAAGCGGAGGAGGAGGTAGCG
GACCTAAGAAAAAGAGGAAGGTGGCGGCCGCTGGATCCGGTGGCAGC
[1512 nt withheld, positions 6908-8419]
GGTACCTATCCATATGATGTTCCAGATTATGCTTGTACAGGCAGTGGAGAGGGCAGAGGAAGTCTGCTAA
CATGCGGTGACGTCGAGGAGAATCCTGGCCCAATGGCCAAGCCTTTGTCTCAAGAAGAATCCACCCTCAT
TGAAAGAGCAACGGCTACAATCAACAGCATCCCCATCTCTGAAGACTACAGCGTCGCCAGCGCAGCTCTC
TCTAGCGACGGCCGCATCTTCACTGGTGTCAATGTATATCATTTTACTGGGGGACCTTGTGCAGAACTCG
TGGTGCTGGGCACTGCTGCTGCTGCGGCAGCTGGCAACCTGACTTGTATCGTCGCGATCGGAAATGAGAA
CAGGGGCATCTTGAGCCCCTGCGGACGGTGCCGACAGGTGCTTCTCGATCTGCATCCTGGGATCAAAGCC
ATAGTGAAGGACAGTGATGGACAGCCGACGGCAGTTGGGATTCGTGAATTGCTGCCCTCTGGTTATGTGT
GGGAGGGCTAAGAATTCGATATCAAGCTTATCGGTAATCAACCTCTGGATTACAAAATTTGTGAAAGATT
GACTGGTATTCTTAACTATGTTGCTCCTTTTACGCTATGTGGATACGCTGCTTTAATGCCTTTGTATCAT
GCTATTGCTTCCCGTATGGCTTTCATTTTCTCCTCCTTGTATAAATCCTGGTTGCTGTCTCTTTATGAGG
AGTTGTGGCCCGTTGTCAGGCAACGTGGCGTGGTGTGCACTGTGTTTGCTGACGCAACCCCCACTGGTTG
GGGCATTGCCACCACCTGTCAGCTCCTTTCCGGGACTTTCGCTTTCCCCCTCCCTATTGCCACGGCGGAA
CTCATCGCCGCCTGCCTTGCCCGCTGCTGGACAGGGGCTCGGCTGTTGGGCACTGACAATTCCGTGGTGT
TGTCGGGGAAATCATCGTCCTTTCCTTGGCTGCTCGCCTGTGTTGCCACCTGGATTCTGCGCGGGACGTC
CTTCTGCTACGTCCCTTCGGCCCTCAATCCAGCGGACCTTCCTTCCCGCGGCCTGCTGCCGGCTCTGCGG
CCTCTTCCGCGTCTTCGCCTTCGCCCTCAGACGAGTCGGATCTCCCTTTGGGCCGCCTCCCCGCATCGAT
ACCGTCGACCTCGAGACCTAGAAAAACATGGAGCAATCACAAGTAGCAATACAGCAGCTACCAATGCTGA
TTGTGCCTGGCTAGAAGCACAAGAGGAGGAGGAGGTGGGTTTTCCAGTCACACCTCAGGTACTTAATTAA
CTTTAAGACCAATGACTTACAAGGCAGCTGTAGATCTTAGCCACTTTTTAAAAGAAAAGGGGGGACTGGA
AGGGCTAATTCACTCCCAACGAAGACAAGATATCCTTGATCTGTGGATCTACCACACACAAGGCTACTTC
CCTGATTGGCAGAACTACACACCAGGGCCAGGGATCAGATATCCACTGACCTTTGGATGGTGCTACAAGC
TAGTACCAGTTGAGCAAGAGAAGGTAGAAGAAGCCAATGAAGGAGAGAACACCCGCTTGTTACACCCTGT
GAGCCTGCATGGGATGGATGACCCGGAGAGAGAAGTATTAGAGTGGAGGTTTGACAGCCGCCTAGCATTT
CATCACATGGCCCGAGAGCTGCATCCGGACTGTACTGGGTCTCTCTGGTTAGACCAGATCTGAGCCTGGG
AGCTCTCTGGCTAACTAGGGAACCCACTGCTTAAGCCTCAATAAAGCTTGCCTTGAGTGCTTCAAGTAGT
GTGTGCCCGTCTGTTGTGTGACTCTGGTAACTAGAGATCCCTCAGACCCTTTTAGTCAGTGTGGAAAATC
TCTAGCAGGGCCCGTTTAAACCCGCTGATCAGCCTCGACTGTGCCTTCTAGTTGCCAGCCATCTGTTGTT
TGCCCCTCCCCCGTGCCTTCCTTGACCCTGGAAGGTGCCACTCCCACTGTCCTTTCCTAATAAAATGAGG
AAATTGCATCGCATTGTCTGAGTAGGTGTCATTCTATTCTGGGGGGTGGGGTGGGGCAGGACAGCAAGGG
GGAGGATTGGGAAGACAATAGCAGGCATGCTGGGGATGCGGTGGGCTCTATGGCTTCTGAGGCGGAAAGA
ACCAGCTGGGGCTCTAGGGGGTATCCCC
[124 nt withheld, positions 10548-10671]
C
[91 nt withheld, positions 10673-10763]
A
[49 nt withheld, positions 10765-10813]
CCTTTGACGTTGGAGTCCACGTTCTTT
[37 nt withheld, positions 10841-10877]
ACCCTATCTCGGTCTATTCTTTTGATTTATAAGGGATTTTGCCGATTTCGGCCTATTGGTTAAAAAATGA
GCTGATTTAACAAAAATTTAACGCGAATTAATTCTGTGGAATGTGTGTCAGTTAGGGTGTGGAAAGTCCC
CAGGCTCCCCAGCAGGCAGAAGTATGCAAAGCATGCATCTCAATTAGTCAGCAACCAGGTGTGGAAAGTC
CCCAGGCTCCCCAGCAGGCAGAAGTATGCAAAGCATGCATCTCAATTAGTCAGCAACCATAGTCCCGCCC
CTAACTCCGCCCATCCCGCCCCTAACTCCGCCCAGTTCCGCCCATTCTCCGCCCCATGGCTGACTAATTT
TTTTTATTTATGCAGAGGCCGAGGCCGCCTCTGCCTCTGAGCTATTCCAGAAGTAGTGAGGAGGCTTTTT
TGGAGGCCTAGGCTTTTGCAAAAAGCTCCCGGGAGCTTGTATATCCATTTTCGGATCTGATCAGCACGTG
TTGACAATTAATCATCGGCATAGTATATCGGCATAGTATAATACGACAAGGTGAGGAACTAAACCATGGC
CAAGTTGACCAGTGCCGTTCCGGTGCTCACCGCGCGCGACGTCGCCGGAGCGGTCGAGTTCTGGACCGAC
CGGCTCGGGTTCTCCCGGGACTTCGTGGAGGACGACTTCGCCGGTGTGGTCCGGGACGACGTGACCCTGT
TCATCAGCGCGGTCCAGGACCAGGTGGTGCCGGACAACACCCTGGCCTGGGTGTGGGTGCGCGGCCTGGA
CGAGCTGTACGCCGAGTGGTCGGAGGTCGTGTCCACGAACTTCCGGGACGCCTCCGGGCCGGCCATGACC
GAGATCGGCGAGCAGCCGTGGGGGCGGGAGTTCGCCCTGCGCGACCCGGCCGGCAACTGCGTGCACTTCG
TGGCCGAGGAGCAGGACTGACACGTGCTACGAGATTTCGATTCCACCGCCGCCTTCTATGAAAGGTTGGG
CTTCGGAATCGTTTTCCGGGACGCCGGCTGGATGATCCTCCAGCGCGGGGATCTCATGCTGGAGTTCTTC
GCCCACCCCAACTTGTTTATTGCAGCTTATAATGGTTACAAATAAAGCAATAGCATCACAAATTTCACAA
ATAAAGCATTTTTTTCACTGCATTCTAGTTGTGGTTTGTCCAAACTCATCAATGTATCTTATCATGTCTG
TATACCGTCGACCTCTAGCTAGAGCTTGGCGTAATCATGGTCATAGCTGTTTCCTGTGTGAAATTGTTAT
CCGCTCACAATTCCACACAACATACGAGCCGGAAGCATAAAGTGTAAAGCCTGGGGTGCCTAATGAGTGA
GCTAACTCACATTAATTGCGTTGCGCTCACTGCCCGCTTTCCAGTCGGGAAACCTGTCGTGCCAGCTGCA
TTAATGAATCGGCCAACGCGCGGGGAGAGGCGGTTTGCGTATTGGGCGCTCTTCCGCTTCCTCGCTCACT
GACTCGCTGCGCTCGGTCGTTCGGCTGCGGCGAGCGGTATCAGCTCACTCAAAGGCGGTAATACGGTTAT
CCACAGAATCAGGGGATAACGCAGGAAAGAACATGTGAGCAAAAGGCCAGCAAAAGGCCAGGAACCGTAA
AAAGGCCGCGTTGCTGGCGTTTTTCCATAGGCTCCGCCCCCCTGACGAGCATCACAAAAATCGACGCTCA
AGTCAGAGGTGGCGAAACCCGACAGGACTATAAAGATACCAGGCGTTTCCCCCTGGAAGCTCCCTCGTGC
GCTCTCCTGTTCCGACCCTGCCGCTTACCGGATACCTGTCCGCCTTTCTCCCTTCGGGAAGCGTGGCGCT
TTCTCATAGCTCACGCTGTAGGTATCTCAGTTCGGTGTAGGTCGTTCGCTCCAAGCTGGGCTGTGTGCAC
GAACCCCCCGTTCAGCCCGACCGCTGCGCCTTATCCGGTAACTATCGTCTTGAGTCCAACCCGGTAAGAC
ACGACTTATCGCCACTGGCAGCAGCCACTGGTAACAGGATTAGCAGAGCGAGGTATGTAGGCGGTGCTAC
AGAGTTCTTGAAGTGGTGGCCTAACTACGGCTACACTAGAAGAACAGTATTTGGTATCTGCGCTCTGCTG
AAGCCAGTTACCTTCGGAAAAAGAGTTGGTAGCTCTTGATCCGGCAAACAAACCACCGCTGGTAGCGGTG
GTTTTTTTGTTTGCAAGCAGCAGATTACGCGCAGAAAAAAAGGATCTCAAGAAGATCCTTTGATCTTTTC
TACGGGGTCTGACGCTCAGTGGAACGAAAACTCACGTTAAGGGATTTTGGTCATGAGATTATCAAAAAGG
ATCTTCACCTAGATCCTTTTAAATTAAAAATGAAGTTTTAAATCAATCTAAAGTATATATGAGTAAACTT
GGTCTGACAGTTACCAATGCTTAATCAGTGAGGCACCTATCTCAGCGATCTGTCTATTTCGTTCATCCAT
AGTTGCCTGACTCCCCGTCGTGTAGATAACTACGATACGGGAGGGCTTACCATCTGGCCCCAGTGCTGCA
ATGATACCGCGAGACCCACGCTCACCGGCTCCAGATTTATCAGCAATAAACCAGCCAGCCGGAAGGGCCG
AGCGCAGAAGTGGTCCTGCAACTTTATCCGCCTCCATCCAGTCTATTAATTGTTGCCGGGAAGCTAGAGT
AAGTAGTTCGCCAGTTAATAGTTTGCGCAACGTTGTTGCCATTGCTACAGGCATCGTGGTGTCACGCTCG
TCGTTTGGTATGGCTTCATTCAGCTCCGGTTCCCAACGATCAAGGCGAGTTACATGATCCCCCATGTTGT
GCAAAAAAGCGGTTAGCTCCTTCGGTCCTCCGATCGTTGTCAGAAGTAAGTTGGCCGCAGTGTTATCACT
CATGGTTATGGCAGCACTGCATAATTCTCTTACTGTCATGCCATCCGTAAGATGCTTTTCTGTGACTGGT
GAGTACTCAACCAAGTCATTCTGAGAATAGTGTATGCGGCGACCGAGTTGCTCTTGCCCGGCGTCAATAC
GGGATAATACCGCGCCACATAGCAGAACTTTAAAAGTGCTCATCATTGGAAAACGTTCTTCGGGGCGAAA
ACTCTCAAGGATCTTACCGCTGTTGAGATCCAGTTCGATGTAACCCACTCGTGCACCCAACTGATCTTCA
GCATCTTTTACTTTCACCAGCGTTTCTGGGTGAGCAAAAACAGGAAGGCAAAATGCCGCAAAAAAGGGAA
TAAGGGCGACACGGAAATGTTGAATACTCATACTCTTCCTTTTTCAATATTATTGAAGCATTTATCAGGG
TTATTGTCTCATGAGCGGATACATATTTGAATGTATTTAGAAAAATAAACAAATAGGGGTTCCGCGCACA
TTTCCCCGAAAAGTGCCACCTGAC
